>Addgene plasmid #143627 | TFORF2817 | addgene full sequence | sequence record 400443 | Addgene NGS Result
TTAATGTAGTCTTATGCAATACTCTTGTAGTCTTGCAACATGGTAACGATGAGTTAGCAACATGCCTTAC
AAGGAGAGAAAAAGCACCGTGCATGCCGATTGGTGGAAGTAAGGTGGTACGATCGTGCCTTATTAGGAAG
GCAACAGACGGGTCTGACATGGATTGGACGAACCACTGAATTGCCGCATTGCAGAGATATTGTATTTAAG
TGCCTAGCTCGATACATAAACGGGTCTCTCTGGTTAGACCAGATCTGAGCCTGGGAGCTCTCTGGCTAAC
TAGGGAACCCACTGCTTAAGCCTCAATAAAGCTTGCCTTGAGTGCTTCAAGTAGTGTGTGCCCGTCTGTT
GTGTGACTCTGGTAACTAGAGATCCCTCAGACCCTTTTAGTCAGTGTGGAAAATCTCTAGCAGTGGCGCC
CGAACAGGGACTTGAAAGCGAAAGGGAAACCAGAGGAGCTCTCTCGACGCAGGACTCGGCTTGCTGAAGC
GCGCACGGCAAGAGGCGAGGGGCGGCGACTGGTGAGTACGCCAAAAATTTTGACTAGCGGAGGCTAGAAG
GAGAGAGATGGGTGCGAGAGCGTCAGTATTAAGCGGGGGAGAATTAGATCGCGATGGGAAAAAATTCGGT
TAAGGCCAGGGGGAAAGAAAAAATATAAATTAAAACATATAGTATGGGCAAGCAGGGAGCTAGAACGATT
CGCAGTTAATCCTGGCCTGTTAGAAACATCAGAAGGCTGTAGACAAATACTGGGACAGCTACAACCATCC
CTTCAGACAGGATCAGAAGAACTTAGATCATTATATAATACAGTAGCAACCCTCTATTGTGTGCATCAAA
GGATAGAGATAAAAGACACCAAGGAAGCTTTAGACAAGATAGAGGAAGAGCAAAACAAAAGTAAGACCAC
CGCACAGCAAGCGGCCGCTGATCTTCAGACCTGGAGGAGGAGATATGAGGGACAATTGGAGAAGTGAATT
ATATAAATATAAAGTAGTAAAAATTGAACCATTAGGAGTAGCACCCACCAAGGCAAAGAGAAGAGTGGTG
CAGAGAGAAAAAAGAGCAGTGGGAATAGGAGCTTTGTTCCTTGGGTTCTTGGGAGCAGCAGGAAGCACTA
TGGGCGCAGCGTCAATGACGCTGACGGTACAGGCCAGACAATTATTGTCTGGTATAGTGCAGCAGCAGAA
CAATTTGCTGAGGGCTATTGAGGCGCAACAGCATCTGTTGCAACTCACAGTCTGGGGCATCAAGCAGCTC
CAGGCAAGAATCCTGGCTGTGGAAAGATACCTAAAGGATCAACAGCTCCTGGGGATTTGGGGTTGCTCTG
GAAAACTCATTTGCACCACTGCTGTGCCTTGGAATGCTAGTTGGAGTAATAAATCTCTGGAACAGATTTG
GAATCACACGACCTGGATGGAGTGGGACAGAGAAATTAACAATTACACAAGCTTAATACACTCCTTAATT
GAAGAATCGCAAAACCAGCAAGAAAAGAATGAACAAGAATTATTGGAATTAGATAAATGGGCAAGTTTGT
GGAATTGGTTTAACATAACAAATTGGCTGTGGTATATAAAATTATTCATAATGATAGTAGGAGGCTTGGT
AGGTTTAAGAATAGTTTTTGCTGTACTTTCTATAGTGAATAGAGTTAGGCAGGGATATTCACCATTATCG
TTTCAGACCCACCTCCCAACCCCGAGGGGACCCATGCATTGCATCTCAATTAGTCAGCAACCAGGTGTGG
AAAGTCCCCAGGCTCCCCAGCAGGCAGAAGTATGCAAAGCATGCGTCTCAATTAGTCAGCAACCATAGTC
CCGCCCCTAACTCCGCCCATCCCGCCCCTAACTCCGCCCAGTTCCGCCCATTCTCCGCCCCATGGCTGAC
TAATTTTTTTTATTTATGCAGAGGCCGAGGCCGCCTCGGCCTCTGAGCTATTCCAGAAGTAGTGAGGAGG
CTTTTTTGGAGGCCTAGGCTTTTGCAAAAAGCTTTCTAGAGGTACCACCGGAGCTTACCATGACCGAGTA
CAAGCCCACGGTGCGCCTCGCCACCCGCGACGACGTCCCCAGGGCCGTACGCACCCTCGCCGCCGCGTTC
GCCGACTACCCCGCCACGCGCCACACCGTCGATCCGGACCGCCACATCGAGCGGGTCACCGAGCTGCAAG
AACTCTTCCTCACGCGCGTCGGGCTCGACATCGGCAAGGTGTGGGTCGCGGACGACGGCGCCGCCGTGGC
GGTCTGGACCACGCCGGAGAGCGTCGAAGCGGGGGCGGTGTTCGCCGAGATCGGCCCGCGCATGGCCGAG
TTGAGCGGTTCCCGGCTGGCCGCGCAGCAACAGATGGAAGGCCTCCTGGCGCCGCACCGGCCCAAGGAGC
CCGCGTGGTTCCTGGCCACCGTCGGCGTCTCGCCCGACCACCAGGGCAAGGGTCTGGGCAGCGCCGTCGT
GCTCCCCGGAGTGGAGGCGGCCGAGCGCGCCGGGGTGCCCGCCTTCCTGGAGACCTCCGCGCCCCGCAAC
CTCCCCTTCTACGAGCGGCTCGGCTTCACCGTCACCGCCGACGTCGAGGTGCCCGAAGGACCGCGCACCT
GGTGCATGACCCGCAAGCCCGGTGCCAGTTAACGAATTCTAGATCTTGAGACAAATGGCAGTATTCATCC
ACAATTTTAAAAGAAAAGGGGGGATTGGGGGGTACAGTGCAGGGGAAAGAATAGTAGACATAATAGCAAC
AGACATACAAACTAAAGAATTACAAAAACAAATTACAAAAATTCAAAATTTTCGGGTTTATTACAGGGAC
AGCAGAGATCCACTTTGGCGCCGGCTCGAGGCCTGCAGGTGCAAAGATGGATAAAGTTTTAAACAGAGAG
GAATCTTTGCAGCTAATGGACCTTCTAGGTCTTGAAAGGAGTGGGAATTGGCTCCGGTGCCCGTCAGTGG
GCAGAGCGCACATCGCCCACAGTCCCCGAGAAGTTGGGGGGAGGGGTCGGCAATTGAACCGGTGCCTAGA
GAAGGTGGCGCGGGGTAAACTGGGAAAGTGATGTCGTGTACTGGCTCCGCCTTTTTCCCGAGGGTGGGGG
AGAACCGTATATAAGTGCAGTAGTCGCCGTGAACGTTCTTTTTCGCAACGGGTTTGCCGCCAGAACACAG
GTAAGTGCCGTGTGTGGTTCCCGCGGGCCTGGCCTCTTTACGGGTTATGGCCCTTGCGTGCCTTGAATTA
CTTCCACCTGGCTGCAGTACGTGATTCTTGATCCCGAGCTTCGGGTTGGAAGTGGGTGGGAGAGTTCGAG
GCCTTGCGCTTAAGGAGCCCCTTCGCCTCGTGCTTGAGTTGAGGCCTGGCCTGGGCGCTGGGGCCGCCGC
GTGCGAATCTGGTGGCACCTTCGCGCCTGTCTCGCTGCTTTCGATAAGTCTCTAGCCATTTAAAATTTTT
GATGACCTGCTGCGACGCTTTTTTTCTGGCAAGATAGTCTTGTAAATGCGGGCCAAGATCTGCACACTGG
TATTTCGGTTTTTGGGGCCGCGGGCGGCGACGGGGCCCGTGCGTCCCAGCGCACATGTTCGGCGAGGCGG
GGCCTGCGAGCGCGGCCACCGAGAATCGGACGGGGGTAGTCTCAAGCTGGCCGGCCTGCTCTGGTGCCTG
GCCTCGCGCCGCCGTGTATCGCCCCGCCCTGGGCGGCAAGGCTGGCCCGGTCGGCACCAGTTGCGTGAGC
GGAAAGATGGCCGCTTCCCGGCCCTGCTGCAGGGAGCTCAAAATGGAGGACGCGGCGCTCGGGAGAGCGG
GCGGGTGAGTCACCCACACAAAGGAAAAGGGCCTTTCCGTCCTCAGCCGTCGCTTCATGTGACTCCACGG
AGTACCGGGCGCCGTCCAGGCACCTCGATTAGTTCTCGAGCTTTTGGAGTACGTCGTCTTTAGGTTGGGG
GGAGGGGTTTTATGCGATGGAGTTTCCCCACACTGAGTGGGTGGAGACTGAAGTTAGGCCAGCTTGGCAC
TTGATGTAATTCTCCTTGGAATTTGCCCTTTTTGAGTTTGGATCTTGGTTCATTCTCAAGCCTCAGACAG
TGGTTCAAAGTTTTTTTCTTCCATTTCAGGTGTCGTGAGGCTAGCACCGCCACCATGAACCTGCCAAGAG
CTGAGCGCCTTCGCTCCACACCGCAGCGCAGCCTCCGGGACTCCGATGGGGAAGACGGTAAAATCGATGT
CCTGGGAGAGGAGGAAGATGAAGACGAGGTGGAAGACGAGGAGGAGGCGGCGAGCCAGCAGTTCCTAGAG
CAGTCGCTCCAGCCGGGGCTGCAGGTGGCCCGGTGGGGCGGGGTTGCGCTTCCCCGAGAGCACATCGAGG
GCGGCGGCGGCCCGAGCGACCCCTCAGAGTTTGGCACCAAGTTCAGGGCACCGCCAAGGTCTGCGGCGGC
CTCTGAAGATGCCCGGCAGCCGGCAAAGCCCCCCTACTCGTACATCGCGCTCATCACCATGGCCATCCTG
CAAAACCCGCACAAGCGCCTCACGCTCAGCGGCATCTGCGCCTTCATTAGTGGCCGCTTCCCCTACTACC
GCCGCAAGTTCCCCGCCTGGCAGAACAGCATCCGCCACAACCTCTCGCTGAACGACTGCTTCGTTAAGAT
CCCCCGCGAGCCGGGCCACCCAGGCAAGGGCAACTACTGGAGCCTGGACCCCGCCTCCCAAGACATGTTC
GACAATGGCAGCTTTCTCCGGCGTAGGAAGCGTTTCAAGCGCCACCAACTGACCCCGGGAGCCCACCTGC
CCCACCCCTTCCCTCTACCTGCTGCACACGCCGCCCTGCACAACCCCCGCCCAGGCCCTCTGCTTGGGGC
CCCTGCCCCGCCGCAGCCAGTCCCGGGGGCCTACCCCAACACCGCCCCCGGGAGACGCCCTTACGCTCTG
CTGCACCCGCATCCTCTTCGCTACCTACTGCTCTCGGCCCCCGTCTATGCCGGGGCACCGAAGAAAGCAG
AAGGCGCGGCCCTGGCGACCCCGGCACCCTTCCCGTGCTGCAGCCCTCACTTGGTCCTCAGCCTTGGGAG
GAGGGCAAGGGTCTGGCGTCGCCACCGGGAGGCGGATGCATCTCTTTCAGCATTGAGAGTATTATGCAAG
GGGTCAGGGGAGCGGGTACAGGGGCTGCGCAGAATTTGTCCCCGACCGCGTGGAGCTACTGCCACCTGCT
CCAGCGACCATCAAGCCTGTTGCATCCCCAGACCGCTGCCCCTTTGCTGCAAGTGTCCGCCGCCGCCGCT
GCTCGGACAATTTTGCAGCAATAGCAGCAGCATCAGGAGGAGGACTGCGCCAACGGCTGCGCTCCCACCA
AGGGCGCGGTGCTGGGCGGGCACCTGTCGGCCTCGTCGGCCCTGCTAGTAATGAACTAGTCCGTAACTTG
AAAGTATTTCGATTTCTTGGCTTTATATATCTTGTGGAAAGGACGAAGTGATGGGCAGTCATTACAATAC
ACGCGTTAAGTCGACAATCAACCTCTGGATTACAAAATTTGTGAAAGATTGACTGGTATTCTTAACTATG
TTGCTCCTTTTACGCTATGTGGATACGCTGCTTTAATGCCTTTGTATCATGCTATTGCTTCCCGTATGGC
TTTCATTTTCTCCTCCTTGTATAAATCCTGGTTGCTGTCTCTTTATGAGGAGTTGTGGCCCGTTGTCAGG
CAACGTGGCGTGGTGTGCACTGTGTTTGCTGACGCAACCCCCACTGGTTGGGGCATTGCCACCACCTGTC
AGCTCCTTTCCGGGACTTTCGCTTTCCCCCTCCCTATTGCCACGGCGGAACTCATCGCCGCCTGCCTTGC
CCGCTGCTGGACAGGGGCTCGGCTGTTGGGCACTGACAATTCCGTGGTGTTGTCGGGGAAATCATCGTCC
TTTCCTTGGCTGCTCGCCTGTGTTGCCACCTGGATTCTGCGCGGGACGTCCTTCTGCTACGTCCCTTCGG
CCCTCAATCCAGCGGACCTTCCTTCCCGCGGCCTGCTGCCGGCTCTGCGGCCTCTTCCGCGTCTTCGCCT
TCGCCCTCAGACGAGTCGGATCTCCCTTTGGGCCGCCTCCCCGCGTCGACTTTAAGACCAATGACTTACA
AGGCAGCTGTAGATCTTAGCCACTTTTTAAAAGAAAAGGGGGGACTGGAAGGGCTAATTCACTCCCAACG
AAGACAAGATCTGCTTTTTGCTTGTACTGGGTCTCTCTGGTTAGACCAGATCTGAGCCTGGGAGCTCTCT
GGCTAACTAGGGAACCCACTGCTTAAGCCTCAATAAAGCTTGCCTTGAGTGCTTCAAGTAGTGTGTGCCC
GTCTGTTGTGTGACTCTGGTAACTAGAGATCCCTCAGACCCTTTTAGTCAGTGTGGAAAATCTCTAGCAG
TACGTATAGTAGTTCATGTCATCTTATTATTCAGTATTTATAACTTGCAAAGAAATGAATATCAGAGAGT
GAGAGGAACTTGTTTATTGCAGCTTATAATGGTTACAAATAAAGCAATAGCATCACAAATTTCACAAATA
AAGCATTTTTTTCACTGCATTCTAGTTGTGGTTTGTCCAAACTCATCAATGTATCTTATCATGTCTGGCT
CTAGCTATCCCGCCCCTAACTCCGCCCATCCCGCCCCTAACTCCGCCCAGTTCCGCCCATTCTCCGCCCC
ATGGCTGACTAATTTTTTTTATTTATGCAGAGGCCGAGGCCGCCTCGGCCTCTGAGCTATTCCAGAAGTA
GTGAGGAGGCTTTTTTGGAGGCCTAGGGACGTACCCAATTCGCCCTATAGTGAGTCGTATTACGCGCGCT
CACTGGCCGTCGTTTTACAACGTCGTGACTGGGAAAACCCTGGCGTTACCCAACTTAATCGCCTTGCAGC
ACATCCCCCTTTCGCCAGCTGGCGTAATAGCGAAGAGGCCCGCACCGATCGCCCTTCCCAACAGTTGCGC
AGCCTGAATGGCGAATGGG
[124 nt withheld, positions 6950-7073]
C
[91 nt withheld, positions 7075-7165]
A
[49 nt withheld, positions 7167-7215]
CCTTTGACGTTGGAGTCCACGTTCTTT
[37 nt withheld, positions 7243-7279]
ACCCTATCTCGGTCTATTCTTTTGATTTATAAGGGATTTTGCCGATTTCGGCCTATTGGTTAAAAAATGA
GCTGATTTAACAAAAATTTAACGCGAATTTTAACAAAATATTAACGCTTACAATTTAGGTGGCACTTTTC
GGGGAAATGTGCGCGGAACCCCTATTTGTTTATTTTTCTAAATACATTCAAATATGTATCCGCTCATGAG
ACAATAACCCTGATAAATGCTTCAATAATATTGAAAAAGGAAGAGTATGAGTATTCAACATTTCCGTGTC
GCCCTTATTCCCTTTTTTGCGGCATTTTGCCTTCCTGTTTTTGCTCACCCAGAAACGCTGGTGAAAGTAA
AAGATGCTGAAGATCAGTTGGGTGCACGAGTGGGTTACATCGAACTGGATCTCAACAGCGGTAAGATCCT
TGAGAGTTTTCGCCCCGAAGAACGTTTTCCAATGATGAGCACTTTTAAAGTTCTGCTATGTGGCGCGGTA
TTATCCCGTATTGACGCCGGGCAAGAGCAACTCGGTCGCCGCATACACTATTCTCAGAATGACTTGGTTG
AGTACTCACCAGTCACAGAAAAGCATCTTACGGATGGCATGACAGTAAGAGAATTATGCAGTGCTGCCAT
AACCATGAGTGATAACACTGCGGCCAACTTACTTCTGACAACGATCGGAGGACCGAAGGAGCTAACCGCT
TTTTTGCACAACATGGGGGATCATGTAACTCGCCTTGATCGTTGGGAACCGGAGCTGAATGAAGCCATAC
CAAACGACGAGCGTGACACCACGATGCCTGTAGCAATGGCAACAACGTTGCGCAAACTATTAACTGGCGA
ACTACTTACTCTAGCTTCCCGGCAACAATTAATAGACTGGATGGAGGCGGATAAAGTTGCAGGACCACTT
CTGCGCTCGGCCCTTCCGGCTGGCTGGTTTATTGCTGATAAATCTGGAGCCGGTGAGCGTGGGTCTCGCG
GTATCATTGCAGCACTGGGGCCAGATGGTAAGCCCTCCCGTATCGTAGTTATCTACACGACGGGGAGTCA
GGCAACTATGGATGAACGAAATAGACAGATCGCTGAGATAGGTGCCTCACTGATTAAGCATTGGTAACTG
TCAGACCAAGTTTACTCATATATACTTTAGATTGATTTAAAACTTCATTTTTAATTTAAAAGGATCTAGG
TGAAGATCCTTTTTGATAATCTCATGACCAAAATCCCTTAACGTGAGTTTTCGTTCCACTGAGCGTCAGA
CCCCGTAGAAAAGATCAAAGGATCTTCTTGAGATCCTTTTTTTCTGCGCGTAATCTGCTGCTTGCAAACA
AAAAAACCACCGCTACCAGCGGTGGTTTGTTTGCCGGATCAAGAGCTACCAACTCTTTTTCCGAAGGTAA
CTGGCTTCAGCAGAGCGCAGATACCAAATACTGTTCTTCTAGTGTAGCCGTAGTTAGGCCACCACTTCAA
GAACTCTGTAGCACCGCCTACATACCTCGCTCTGCTAATCCTGTTACCAGTGGCTGCTGCCAGTGGCGAT
AAGTCGTGTCTTACCGGGTTGGACTCAAGACGATAGTTACCGGATAAGGCGCAGCGGTCGGGCTGAACGG
GGGGTTCGTGCACACAGCCCAGCTTGGAGCGAACGACCTACACCGAACTGAGATACCTACAGCGTGAGCT
ATGAGAAAGCGCCACGCTTCCCGAAGGGAGAAAGGCGGACAGGTATCCGGTAAGCGGCAGGGTCGGAACA
GGAGAGCGCACGAGGGAGCTTCCAGGGGGAAACGCCTGGTATCTTTATAGTCCTGTCGGGTTTCGCCACC
TCTGACTTGAGCGTCGATTTTTGTGATGCTCGTCAGGGGGGCGGAGCCTATGGAAAAACGCCAGCAACGC
GGCCTTTTTACGGTTCCTGGCCTTTTGCTGGCCTTTTGCTCACATGTTCTTTCCTGCGTTATCCCCTGAT
TCTGTGGATAACCGTATTACCGCCTTTGAGTGAGCTGATACCGCTCGCCGCAGCCGAACGACCGAGCGCA
GCGAGTCAGTGAGCGAGGAAGCGGAAGAGCGCCCAATACGCAAACCGCCTCTCCCCGCGCGTTGGCCGAT
TCATTAATGCAGCTGGCACGACAGGTTTCCCGACTGGAAAGCGGGCAGTGAGCGCAACGCAATTAATGTG
AGTTAGCTCACTCATTAGGCACCCCAGGCTTTACACTTTATGCTTCCGGCTCGTATGTTGTGTGGAATTG
TGAGCGGATAACAATTTCACACAGGAAACAGCTATGACCATGATTACGCCAAGCGCGCAATTAACCCTCA
CTAAAGGGAACAAAAGCTGGAGCTGCAAGC
Features (pLannotate 1.2.2; 31 found; start..end, strand, type, name):
      5..231     +  promoter       RSV promoter: Rous sarcoma virus enhancer/promoter
    232..412     +  LTR            5' LTR (truncated): truncated 5' long terminal repeat (LTR) from HIV-1
    459..584     +  misc_feature   HIV-1 Ψ: packaging signal of human immunodeficiency virus type 1
    568..931     +  CDS            HIV-1 gag (fragment): gag protein from human immunodeficiency virus 1; gag
   1077..1310    +  misc_feature   RRE: The Rev response element (RRE) of HIV-1 allows for Rev-dependent mRNA export from the nucleus to the cytoplasm.
   1687..1713    +  CDS            Rev (fragment): human immunodeficiency virus 1 (HIV-1) Rev protein; rev; enhances nuclear export of unspliced and incompletely spliced viral mRNAs
   1720..1743    +  promoter       SV40 promoter (fragment): SV40 early promoter
   1744..1815    +  promoter       SV40 promoter (fragment): SV40 enhancer and early promoter
   1839..1974    +  rep_origin     SV40 ori: SV40 origin of replication
   2020..2616    +  CDS            PuroR (fragment): puromycin N-acetyltransferase; pac from Streptomyces; confers resistance to puromycin
   2665..2782    +  misc_feature   cPPT/CTS: central polypurine tract and central termination sequence of HIV-1
   2847..2913    +  CDS            small t antigen (fragment): SV40 (simian virus 40) small t antigen
   2920..4098    +  promoter       EF-1α promoter: strong constitutive promoter for human elongation factor EF-1α
   4115..5365    +  CDS            FOXD4L3: FX4L3_HUMAN - Experimental evidence at protein level: Swiss-Prot protein existence level 1. From Homo sapiens (Human).
   5381..5434    +  promoter       U6 promoter (fragment): RNA polymerase III promoter for human U6 snRNA
   5476..6064    +  misc_feature   WPRE: woodchuck hepatitis virus posttranscriptional regulatory element
   6115..6134    +  misc_feature   cPPT/CTS (fragment): central polypurine tract and central termination sequence of HIV-1
   6136..6369    +  LTR            3' LTR (ΔU3): self-inactivating 3' long terminal repeat (LTR) from HIV-1
   6447..6568    +  polyA_signal   SV40 poly(A) signal: SV40 polyadenylation signal
   6608..6743    +  rep_origin     SV40 ori: SV40 origin of replication
   6764..6782    -  promoter       T7 promoter: promoter for bacteriophage T7 RNA polymerase
   6790..6945    +  CDS            lacZα (fragment): LacZα fragment of β-galactosidase; lacZ fragment
   6950..7378    +  rep_origin     f1 ori (sequence partly withheld): f1 bacteriophage origin of replication; arrow indicates direction of (+) strand synthesis
   7431..7535    +  promoter       AmpR promoter: bla
   7536..8396    +  CDS            AmpR: β-lactamase; bla; confers resistance to ampicillin, carbenicillin, and related antibiotics
   8567..9155    +  rep_origin     ori: high-copy-number ColE1/pMB1/pBR322/pUC origin of replication
   9338..9430    +  CDS            lacI (fragment): lac repressor; lacI; The lac repressor binds to the lac operator to inhibit transcription in E. coli. This inhibition can be relieved by adding lactose or isopropyl-β-D-thiogalactopyranoside (IPTG).
   9443..9464    +  protein_bind   CAP binding site: CAP binding activates transcription in the presence of cAMP. E. coli catabolite activator protein
   9479..9509    +  promoter       lac promoter: promoter for the E. coli lac operon
   9517..9533    +  protein_bind   lac operator: The lac repressor binds to the lac operator to inhibit transcription in E. coli. This inhibition can be relieved by adding lactose or isopropyl-β-D-thiogalactopyranoside (IPTG). lac repressor encoded by lacI
   9578..9596    +  promoter       T3 promoter: promoter for bacteriophage T3 RNA polymerase
