[The description below was written by a language model from this plasmid's Addgene catalogue record and pLannotate feature annotations shown in this document.]
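Description:
TFORF2817 is a lentiviral mammalian expression plasmid built on the pLX_TRC317 backbone from the Broad Institute Genetic Perturbation Platform, carrying the human forkhead-family transcription factor FOXD4L3 as a synthesized open reading frame. It belongs to a large barcoded transcription factor ORF collection in which each clone carries a unique 24-bp barcode, so that individual factors can be identified by sequencing in pooled overexpression screens. The barcode is not annotated as its own feature in the table, so its exact position is not stated. In bacteria the plasmid is maintained through a high-copy ColE1/pUC-type origin and ampicillin resistance (AmpR), and an f1 origin is also present. The depositor notes a risk of recombination, which is common for LTR-containing plasmids.

The viral cassette has a third-generation layout. An RSV promoter drives a truncated HIV-1 5' LTR, followed by the Ψ packaging signal with a gag fragment, the RRE for Rev-dependent export of the genomic RNA, a cPPT/CTS, and a self-inactivating ΔU3 3' LTR followed by an SV40 polyadenylation signal. Two expression units sit between the LTRs. An SV40 early promoter/origin region precedes the puromycin N-acetyltransferase gene, allowing selection of transduced cells. Downstream, the strong constitutive EF-1α promoter drives the FOXD4L3 coding sequence, with a WPRE after it to enhance transcript stability and expression. No epitope tag or fluorescent reporter is annotated. A short U6 promoter fragment lies between the ORF and the WPRE, but its role is not stated in the record. The remaining lac, T7 and T3 elements are cloning-vector remnants. The construct is intended for packaging into lentivirus and stable overexpression of FOXD4L3, for example in directed differentiation screens.
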