Addgene plasmid #143627: TFORF2817
Purpose: Lentiviral vector for overexpressing transcription factor ORFs with unique 24-bp barcodes. Barcodes facilitate identification of transcription factors in pooled screens.
Depositing lab: Feng Zhang. Depositing organization: Broad Institute. Publication: A transcription factor atlas of directed differentiation. Joung J, Ma S, Tay T, Geiger-Schuller KR, Kirchgatterer PC, Verdine VK, Guo B, Arias-Garcia MA, Allen WE, Singh A, Kuksenko O, Abudayyeh OO, Gootenberg JS, Fu Z, Macrae RK, Buenrostro JD, Regev A, Zhang F. Cell. 2023 Jan 5;186(1):209-229.e26. doi: 10.1016/j.cell.2022.11.026. PubMed 36608654.
Backbone
  Vector backbone: pLX_TRC317
  Backbone manufacturer: Broad Institute Genetic Perturbation Platform
  Backbone size w/o insert (bp): 8264
  Vector type: Mammalian Expression, Lentiviral
  Selectable markers: Puromycin
Growth in bacteria
  Bacterial resistance: Ampicillin, 100 μg/mL
  Growth temperature: 37°C
  Growth strain: NEB Stable
  Copy number: High Copy
Gene/Insert
  Gene/Insert name: FOXD4L3
  Species: H. sapiens (human)
  Insert size (bp): 1355
  Entrez Gene: FOXD4L3 (a.k.a. FOXD4B, FOXD4L2, FOXD4L4, FOXD6)
  Promoter: EF1a
  Cloning method: Unknown
  Sequencing primers: 5′ GGGTGGAGACTGAAGTTAGGCCAG; 3′ CACATAGCGTAAAAGGAGCAACATAG
Terms and licenses: Academic/Nonprofit Terms; Industry Terms: Not Available to Industry
Depositor comments: NM_199135,ENST00000342833 . The transcription factor ORF portion of this plasmid was synthesized by Genewiz. Please test multiple small colonies in case of plasmid recombination. To make this collection available in a timely manner, a portion of this collection was not fully sequenced by Addgene. If an Addgene verified full plasmid sequence is not available, please contact us prior to placing an order to request the full sequence.
How to cite: TFORF2817 was a gift from Feng Zhang (Addgene plasmid # 143627 ; http://n2t.net/addgene:143627 ; RRID:Addgene_143627)
