>Addgene plasmid #143627 | TFORF2817 | depositor partial sequence | sequence record 283011 | Insert
ACCGCCACCATGAACCTGCCAAGAGCTGAGCGCCTTCGCTCCACACCGCAGCGCAGCCTCCGGGACTCCG
ATGGGGAAGACGGTAAAATCGATGTCCTGGGAGAGGAGGAAGATGAAGACGAGGTGGAAGACGAGGAGGA
GGCGGCGAGCCAGCAGTTCCTAGAGCAGTCGCTCCAGCCGGGGCTGCAGGTGGCCCGGTGGGGCGGGGTT
GCGCTTCCCCGAGAGCACATCGAGGGCGGCGGCGGCCCGAGCGACCCCTCAGAGTTTGGCACCAAGTTCA
GGGCACCGCCAAGGTCTGCGGCGGCCTCTGAAGATGCCCGGCAGCCGGCAAAGCCCCCCTACTCGTACAT
CGCGCTCATCACCATGGCCATCCTGCAAAACCCGCACAAGCGCCTCACGCTCAGCGGCATCTGCGCCTTC
ATTAGTGGCCGCTTCCCCTACTACCGCCGCAAGTTCCCCGCCTGGCAGAACAGCATCCGCCACAACCTCT
CGCTGAACGACTGCTTCGTTAAGATCCCCCGCGAGCCGGGCCACCCAGGCAAGGGCAACTACTGGAGCCT
GGACCCCGCCTCCCAAGACATGTTCGACAATGGCAGCTTTCTCCGGCGTAGGAAGCGTTTCAAGCGCCAC
CAACTGACCCCGGGAGCCCACCTGCCCCACCCCTTCCCTCTACCTGCTGCACACGCCGCCCTGCACAACC
CCCGCCCAGGCCCTCTGCTTGGGGCCCCTGCCCCGCCGCAGCCAGTCCCGGGGGCCTACCCCAACACCGC
CCCCGGGAGACGCCCTTACGCTCTGCTGCACCCGCATCCTCTTCGCTACCTACTGCTCTCGGCCCCCGTC
TATGCCGGGGCACCGAAGAAAGCAGAAGGCGCGGCCCTGGCGACCCCGGCACCCTTCCCGTGCTGCAGCC
CTCACTTGGTCCTCAGCCTTGGGAGGAGGGCAAGGGTCTGGCGTCGCCACCGGGAGGCGGATGCATCTCT
TTCAGCATTGAGAGTATTATGCAAGGGGTCAGGGGAGCGGGTACAGGGGCTGCGCAGAATTTGTCCCCGA
CCGCGTGGAGCTACTGCCACCTGCTCCAGCGACCATCAAGCCTGTTGCATCCCCAGACCGCTGCCCCTTT
GCTGCAAGTGTCCGCCGCCGCCGCTGCTCGGACAATTTTGCAGCAATAGCAGCAGCATCAGGAGGAGGAC
TGCGCCAACGGCTGCGCTCCCACCAAGGGCGCGGTGCTGGGCGGGCACCTGTCGGCCTCGTCGGCCCTGC
TAGTAATGAACTAGTCCGTAACTTGAAAGTATTTCGATTTCTTGGCTTTATATATCTTGTGGAAAGGACG
AAGTGATGGGCAGTCATTACAATAC
