>Addgene plasmid #143627 | TFORF2817 | depositor partial sequence | sequence record 283012 | Barcode
AGTGATGGGCAGTCATTACAATAC
